Addgene plasmid #225442: pDGB3_o1_LIR-2nd intron-3'eGFP-T35S-SIR-p35S-5'eGFP-1st intron-LIR (GB5177)
Purpose: BeYDV LIR:2nd intron + 3'eGFP +T35S:BeYDV SIR + p35S + 5'eGFP + 1st intron:BeYDV LIR for INPACT configuration.
Depositing lab: Diego Orzaez. Depositing organization: Instituto de Biologia Molecular y Celular de Plantas. Publication: CuBe: a geminivirus-based copper-regulated expression system suitable for post-harvest activation. Garcia-Perez E, Vazquez-Vilar M, Lozano-Duran R, Orzaez D. Plant Biotechnol J. 2025 Jan;23(1):141-155. doi: 10.1111/pbi.14485. Epub 2024 Oct 22. PubMed 39435699.
Backbone
  Vector backbone: pDGB3_omega1
  Backbone manufacturer: self-made
  Vector type: Synthetic Biology
Growth in bacteria
  Bacterial resistance: Spectinomycin, 50 μg/mL
  Growth temperature: 37°C
  Growth strain: DH5alpha
  Copy number: High Copy
Gene/Insert
  Gene/Insert name: LIR:2nd intron:3'eGFP:T35S:SIR:p35S:5'eGFP:1st intron:LIR
  Species: Synthetic
  Insert size (bp): 3052
  Mutation: BsaI and BsmBI sites removed
  Cloning method: Restriction Enzyme; 5′ cloning site BsmBI (destroyed during cloning); 3′ cloning site BsmBI (destroyed during cloning)
  Sequencing primers: 5′ ggtggcaggatatattgtgg; 3′ cgcccttttaaatatccgatt
Terms and licenses: Academic/Nonprofit Terms; Industry Terms: Not Available to Industry
Depositor comments: Compatible with GoldenBraid; insert can be released with BsaI. Please visit https://doi.org/10.1101/2024.04.30.591823 for bioRxiv preprint.
How to cite: pDGB3_o1_LIR-2nd intron-3'eGFP-T35S-SIR-p35S-5'eGFP-1st intron-LIR (GB5177) was a gift from Diego Orzaez (Addgene plasmid # 225442 ; http://n2t.net/addgene:225442 ; RRID:Addgene_225442)
