[The description below was written by a language model from this plasmid's Addgene catalogue record and pLannotate feature annotations shown in this document.]
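Description:
pDGB3_o1_LIR-2nd intron-3'eGFP-T35S-SIR-p35S-5'eGFP-1st intron-LIR (GB5177) is a GoldenBraid-compatible plant binary vector built on the self-made pDGB3_omega1 backbone. The annotated sequence (about 9.8 kb) shows the usual binary architecture. Nopaline-type left and right T-DNA border repeats flank the payload. The pVS1 oriV with RepA and StaA supports replication and stable maintenance in Agrobacterium, and a high-copy ColE1/pUC-type origin with a bom site supports propagation in E. coli. Selection relies on an aadA gene conferring spectinomycin/streptomycin resistance. The insert was assembled through BsmBI sites that were destroyed during cloning. Internal BsaI and BsmBI sites were removed, so the unit can be released with BsaI for further GoldenBraid assembly.

The 3,052 bp synthetic insert is a split eGFP reporter arranged in the INPACT configuration using bean yellow dwarf virus (BeYDV) elements. In linear order it contains a long intergenic region (LIR), the second half of an intron, the 3' part of eGFP and the CaMV 35S terminator. These are followed by the short intergenic region (SIR), the CaMV 35S promoter with a TMV Ω leader fragment, the 5' part of eGFP, the first half of the intron and a second LIR. As integrated or delivered, the two coding halves are in the wrong order, so no functional transcript can be made. When the geminiviral Rep protein is supplied (it is not encoded here), the sequence between the LIRs should be released and circularised into a replicon. That step joins the two intron halves across a single LIR, and splicing then yields intact eGFP mRNA. The short BeYDV "movement protein" hits in the annotation probably reflect sequence within the LIR-flanking regions rather than an expressed gene. The construct comes from work on a copper-regulated geminiviral expression system in plants, where it serves as a reporter for Rep-dependent activation.
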