Features (pLannotate 1.2.2; 21 found; start..end, strand, type, name):
     18..42      +  misc_feature   RB T-DNA repeat: right border repeat from nopaline C58 T-DNA
    382..783     +  CDS            Y4CG_SINFN (fragment): Protein inferred from homology: Swiss-Prot protein existence level 3. From Sinorhizobium fredii (strain NBRC 101917 / NGR234).
   1343..1972    +  CDS            pVS1 StaA: stability protein from the Pseudomonas plasmid pVS1 (Heeb et al., 2000)
   2401..3474    +  CDS            pVS1 RepA: replication protein from the Pseudomonas plasmid pVS1 (Heeb et al., 2000)
   3540..3734    +  rep_origin     pVS1 oriV: origin of replication for the Pseudomonas plasmid pVS1 (Heeb et al., 2000)
   3937..3976    +  CDS            rop (fragment): Rop protein, which maintains plasmids at low copy number; rop
   4078..4218    +  misc_feature   bom: basis of mobility region from pBR322
   4404..4992    -  rep_origin     ori: high-copy-number ColE1/pMB1/pBR322/pUC origin of replication
   5083..5871    -  CDS            aadA: S3AD_ECOLX - Experimental evidence at protein level: Swiss-Prot protein existence level 1. Mediates bacterial resistance to the antibiotics streptomycin and spectinomycin. From Escherichia coli.
   5878..5934    -  CDS            GmR (fragment): gentamycin acetyltransferase; aacC1; confers resistance to gentamycin
   6110..6133    -  promoter       Pc promoter (fragment): intI1 (promoter lies within the coding sequence); class 1 integron promoter
   6657..6681    +  misc_feature   LB T-DNA repeat: left border repeat from nopaline C58 T-DNA
   7011..7070    +  CDS            MP_BEYDV (fragment): Protein inferred from homology: Swiss-Prot protein existence level 3. Involved in the viral transport within, and between cells. From Bean yellow dwarf virus (BeYDV).
   7131..7514    +  CDS            EGFP (fragment): EGFP is a basic (constitutively fluorescent) green fluorescent protein published in 1996, derived from Aequorea victoria. It is reported to be a rapidly-maturing weak dimer with moderate acid sensitivity.
   7592..7751    +  polyA_signal   CaMV poly(A) signal (fragment): cauliflower mosaic virus polyadenylation signal
   8539..8883    +  promoter       CaMV 35S promoter: strong constitutive promoter from cauliflower mosaic virus
   8836..8882    +  promoter       minimal CaMV 35S promoter: minimal 35S promoter from cauliflower mosaic virus
   8915..8940    +  misc_feature   TMV Ω (fragment): translational enhancer from the tobacco mosaic virus 5'-leader sequence (Gallie et al., 1988)
   8963..9295    +  CDS            (3-F)Tyr-EGFP (fragment): (3-F)Tyr-EGFP is a basic (constitutively fluorescent) green fluorescent protein published in 2004, derived from Aequorea victoria.
   9371..9390    -  misc_feature   MCS (fragment): pUC18/19 multiple cloning site
   9697..9756    +  CDS            MP_BEYDV (fragment): Protein inferred from homology: Swiss-Prot protein existence level 3. Involved in the viral transport within, and between cells. From Bean yellow dwarf virus (BeYDV).
>Addgene plasmid #225442 | pDGB3_o1_LIR-2nd intron-3'eGFP-T35S-SIR-p35S-5'eGFP-1st intron-LIR (GB5177) | addgene full sequence | sequence record 447731 | Addgene NGS Result
GTCATGAGACCGGATCCTGACAGGATATATTGGCGGGTAAACCTAAGAGAAAAGAGCGTTTATTAGAATA
ATCGGATATTTAAAAGGGCGTGAAAAGGTTTATCCGTTCGTCCATTTGTATGTGCATGCCAACCACAGGG
TTCCCCTCGGGATCAAAGTACTTTGATCCAACCCCTCCGCTGCTATAGTGCAGTCGGCTTCTGACGTTCA
GTGCAGCCGTCATCTGAAAACGACATGTCGCACAAGTCCTAAGTTACGCGACAGGCTGCCGCCCTGCCCT
TTTCCTGGCGTTTTCTTGTCGCGTGTTTTAGTCGCATAAAGTAGAATACTTGCGACTAGAACCGGAGACA
TTACGCCATGAACAAGAGCGCCGCCGCTGGCCTGCTGGGCTATGCCCGCGTCAGCACCGACGACCAGGAC
TTGACCAACCAACGGGCCGAACTGCACGCGGCCGGCTGCACCAAGCTGTTTTCCGAGAAGATCACCGGCA
CCAGGCGCGACCGCCCGGAGCTGGCCAGGATGCTTGACCACCTACGCCCTGGCGACGTTGTGACAGTGAC
CAGGCTAGACCGCCTGGCCCGCAGCACCCGCGACCTACTGGACATTGCCGAGCGCATCCAGGAGGCCGGC
GCGGGCCTGCGTAGCCTGGCAGAGCCGTGGGCCGACACCACCACGCCGGCCGGCCGCATGGTGTTGACCG
TGTTCGCCGGCATTGCCGAGTTCGAGCGTTCCCTAATCATCGACCGCACCCGGAGCGGGCGCGAGGCCGC
CAAGGCCCGAGGCGTGAAGTTTGGCCCCCGCCCTACCCTCACCCCGGCACAGATCGCGCACGCCCGCGAG
CTGATCGACCAGGAAGGCCGCACCGTGAAAGAGGCGGCTGCACTGCTTGGCGTGCATCGCTCGACCCTGT
ACCGCGCACTTGAGCGCAGCGAGGAAGTGACGCCCACCGAGGCCAGGCGGCGCGGTGCCTTCCGTGAGGA
CGCATTGACCGAGGCCGACGCCCTGGCGGCCGCCGAGAATGAACGCCAAGAGGAACAAGCATGAAACCGC
ACCAGGACGGCCAGGACGAACCGTTTTTCATTACCGAAGAGATCGAGGCGGAGATGATCGCGGCCGGGTA
CGTGTTCGAGCCGCCCGCGCACCTCTCAACCGTGCGGCTGCATGAAATCCTGGCCGGTTTGTCTGATGCC
AAGCTGGCGGCCTGGCCGGCCAGCTTGGCCGCTGAAGAAACCGAGCGCCGCCGTCTAAAAAGGTGATGTG
TATTTGAGTAAAACAGCTTGCGTCATGCGGTCGCTGCGTATATGATGCGATGAGTAAATAAACAAATACG
CAAGGGGAACGCATGAAGGTTATCGCTGTACTTAACCAGAAAGGCGGGTCAGGCAAGACGACCATCGCAA
CCCATCTAGCCCGCGCCCTGCAACTCGCCGGGGCCGATGTTCTGTTAGTCGATTCCGATCCCCAGGGCAG
TGCCCGCGATTGGGCGGCCGTGCGGGAAGATCAACCGCTAACCGTTGTCGGCATCGACCGCCCGACGATT
GACCGCGACGTGAAGGCCATCGGCCGGCGCGACTTCGTAGTGATCGACGGAGCGCCCCAGGCGGCGGACT
TGGCTGTGTCCGCGATCAAGGCAGCCGACTTCGTGCTGATTCCGGTGCAGCCAAGCCCTTACGACATATG
GGCCACCGCCGACCTGGTGGAGCTGGTTAAGCAGCGCATTGAGGTCACGGATGGAAGGCTACAAGCGGCC
TTTGTCGTGTCGCGGGCGATCAAAGGCACGCGCATCGGCGGTGAGGTTGCCGAGGCGCTGGCCGGGTACG
AGCTGCCCATTCTTGAGTCCCGTATCACGCAGCGCGTGAGCTACCCAGGCACTGCCGCCGCCGGCACAAC
CGTTCTTGAATCAGAACCCGAGGGCGACGCTGCCCGCGAGGTCCAGGCGCTGGCCGCTGAAATTAAATCA
AAACTCATTTGAGTTAATGAGGTAAAGAGAAAATGAGCAAAAGCACAAACACGCTAAGTGCCGGCCGTCC
GAGCGCACGCAGCAGCAAGGCTGCAACGTTGGCCAGCCTGGCAGACACGCCAGCCATGAAGCGGGTCAAC
TTTCAGTTGCCGGCGGAGGATCACACCAAGCTGAAGATGTACGCGGTACGCCAAGGCAAGACCATTACCG
AGCTGCTATCTGAATACATCGCGCAGCTACCAGAGTAAATGAGCAAATGAATAAATGAGTAGATGAATTT
TAGCGGCTAAAGGAGGCGGCATGGAAAATCAAGAACAACCAGGCACCGACGCCGTGGAATGCCCCATGTG
TGGAGGAACGGGCGGTTGGCCAGGCGTAAGCGGCTGGGTTGCCTGCCGGCCCTGCAATGGCACTGGAACC
CCCAAGCCCGAGGAATCGGCGTGAGCGGTCGCAAACCATCCGGCCCGGTACAAATCGGCGCGGCGCTGGG
TGATGACCTGGTGGAGAAGTTGAAGGCCGCGCAGGCCGCCCAGCGGCAACGCATCGAGGCAGAAGCACGC
CCCGGTGAATCGTGGCAAGCGGCCGCTGATCGAATCCGCAAAGAATCCCGGCAACCGCCGGCAGCCGGTG
CGCCGTCGATTAGGAAGCCGCCCAAGGGCGACGAGCAACCAGATTTTTTCGTTCCGATGCTCTATGACGT
GGGCACCCGCGATAGTCGCAGCATCATGGACGTGGCCGTTTTCCGTCTGTCGAAGCGTGACCGACGAGCT
GGCGAGGTGATCCGCTACGAGCTTCCAGACGGGCACGTAGAGGTTTCCGCAGGGCCGGCCGGCATGGCCA
GTGTGTGGGATTACGACCTGGTACTGATGGCGGTTTCCCATCTAACCGAATCCATGAACCGATACCGGGA
AGGGAAGGGAGACAAGCCCGGCCGCGTGTTCCGTCCACACGTTGCGGACGTACTCAAGTTCTGCCGGCGA
GCCGATGGCGGAAAGCAGAAAGACGACCTGGTAGAAACCTGCATTCGGTTAAACACCACGCACGTTGCCA
TGCAGCGTACGAAGAAGGCCAAGAACGGCCGCCTGGTGACGGTATCCGAGGGTGAAGCCTTGATTAGCCG
CTACAAGATCGTAAAGAGCGAAACCGGGCGGCCGGAGTACATCGAGATCGAGCTAGCTGATTGGATGTAC
CGCGAGATCACAGAAGGCAAGAACCCGGACGTGCTGACGGTTCACCCCGATTACTTTTTGATCGATCCCG
GCATCGGCCGTTTTCTCTACCGCCTGGCACGCCGCGCCGCAGGCAAGGCAGAAGCCAGATGGTTGTTCAA
GACGATCTACGAACGCAGTGGCAGCGCCGGAGAGTTCAAGAAGTTCTGTTTCACCGTGCGCAAGCTGATC
GGGTCAAATGACCTGCCGGAGTACGATTTGAAGGAGGAGGCGGGGCAGGCTGGCCCGATCCTAGTCATGC
GCTACCGCAACCTGATCGAGGGCGAAGCATCCGCCGGTTCCTAATGTACGGAGCAGATGCTAGGGCAAAT
TGCCCTAGCAGGGGAAAAAGGTCGAAAAGGACTCTTTCCTGTGGATAGCACGTACATTGGGAACCCAAAG
CCGTACATTGGGAACCGGAACCCGTACATTGGGAACCCAAAGCCGTACATTGGGAACCGGTCACACATGT
AAGTGACTGATATAAAAGAGAAAAAAGGCGATTTTTCCGCCTAAAACTCTTTAAAACTTATTAAAACTCT
TAAAACCCGCCTGGCCTGTGCATAACTGTCTGGCCAGCGCACAGCCGAAGAGCTGCAAAAAGCGCCTACC
CTTCGGTCGCTGCGCTCCCTACGCCCCGCCGCTTCGCGTCGGCCTATCGCGGCCGCTGGCCGCTCAAAAA
TGGCTGGCCTACGGCCAGGCAATCTACCAGGGCGCGGACAAGCCGCGCCGTCGCCACTCGACCGCCGGCG
CCCACATCAAGGCACCCTGCCTCGCGCGTTTCGGTGATGACGGTGAAAACCTCTGACACATGCAGCTCCC
GGTGACGGTCACAGCTTGTCTGTAAGCGGATGCCGGGAGCAGACAAGCCCGTCAGGGCGCGTCAGCGGGT
GTTGGCGGGTGTCGGGGCGCAGCCATGACCCAGTCACGTAGCGATAGCGGAGTGTATACTGGCTTAACTA
TGCGGCATCAGAGCAGATTGTACTGAGAGTGCACCATATGCGGTGTGAAATACCGCACAGATGCGTAAGG
AGAAAATACCGCATCAGGCGCTCTTCCGCTTCCTCGCTCACTGACTCGCTGCGCTCGGTCGTTCGGCTGC
GGCGAGCGGTATCAGCTCACTCAAAGGCGGTAATACGGTTATCCACAGAATCAGGGGATAACGCAGGAAA
GAACATGTGAGCAAAAGGCCAGCAAAAGGCCAGGAACCGTAAAAAGGCCGCGTTGCTGGCGTTTTTCCAT
AGGCTCCGCCCCCCTGACGAGCATCACAAAAATCGACGCTCAAGTCAGAGGTGGCGAAACCCGACAGGAC
TATAAAGATACCAGGCGTTTCCCCCTGGAAGCTCCCTCGTGCGCTCTCCTGTTCCGACCCTGCCGCTTAC
CGGATACCTGTCCGCCTTTCTCCCTTCGGGAAGCGTGGCGCTTTCTCATAGCTCACGCTGTAGGTATCTC
AGTTCGGTGTAGGTCGTTCGCTCCAAGCTGGGCTGTGTGCACGAACCCCCCGTTCAGCCCGACCGCTGCG
CCTTATCCGGTAACTATCGTCTTGAGTCCAACCCGGTAAGACACGACTTATCGCCACTGGCAGCAGCCAC
TGGTAACAGGATTAGCAGAGCGAGGTATGTAGGCGGTGCTACAGAGTTCTTGAAGTGGTGGCCTAACTAC
GGCTACACTAGAAGGACAGTATTTGGTATCTGCGCTCTGCTGAAGCCAGTTACCTTCGGAAAAAGAGTTG
GTAGCTCTTGATCCGGCAAACAAACCACCGCTGGTAGCGGTGGTTTTTTTGTTTGCAAGCAGCAGATTAC
GCGCAGAAAAAAAGGATCTCAAGAAGATCCTTTGATCTTTTCTACGGGGTCTGACGCTCAGTGGAACGAA
AACTCACGTTAAGGGATTTTGGTCATGCATTCTAGGTGATTATTTGCCGACTACCTTGGTGATCTCGCCT
TTCACGTAGTGGACAAATTCTTCCAACTGATCTGCGCGCGAGGCCAAGCGATCTTCTTCTTGTCCAAGAT
AAGCCTGTCTAGCTTCAAGTATGACGGGCTGATACTGGGCCGGCAGGCGCTCCATTGCCCAGTCGGCAGC
GACATCCTTCGGCGCGATTTTGCCGGTTACTGCGCTGTACCAAATGCGGGACAACGTAAGCACTACATTT
CGCTCATCACCAGCCCAGTCGGGCGGCGAGTTCCATAGCGTTAAGGTTTCATTTAGCGCCTCAAATAGAT
CCTGTTCAGGAACCGGATCAAAGAGTTCCTCCGCCGCTGGACCTACCAAGGCAACGCTATGTTCTCTTGC
TTTTGTCAGCAAGATAGCCAGATCAATGTCGATCGTGGCTGGCTCGAAGATACCTGCAAGAATGTCATTG
CGCTGCCATTCTCCAAATTGCAGTTCGCGCTTAGCTGGATAACGCCACGGAATGATGTCGTCGTGCACAA
CAATGGTGACTTCTACAGCGCGGAGAATCTCGCTCTCTCCAGGGGAAGCCGAAGTTTCCAAAAGGTCGTT
GATCAAAGCTCGCCGCGTTGTTTCATCAAGCCTTACGGTCACCGTAACCAGCAAATCAATATCACTGTGT
GGCTTCAGGCCGCCATCCACTGCGGAGCCGTACAAATGTACGGCCAGCAACGTCGGTTCGAGATGGCGCT
CGATGACGCCAACTACCTCTGATAGTTGAGTCGATACTTCGGCGATCACCGCTTCCCTCATAATGTTTAA
CTTTGTTTTAGGGCGACTGCCCTGCTGCGTAACATCGTTGCTGCTCCATAACATCAAACATCGACCCACG
GCGTAACGCGCTTGCTGCTTGGATGCCCGAGGCATAGACTGTACCCCAAAAAAACAGTCATAACAAGCCA
TGAAAACCGCCACTGCGCCGTTACCACCGCTGCGTTCGGTCAAGGTTCTGGACCAGTTGCGTGAGCGCAT
ACGCTACTTGCATTACAGCTTACGAACCGAACAGGCTTATGTCCACTGGGTTCGTGCCTTCATCCGTTTC
CACGGTGTGCGTCACCCGGCAACCTTGGGTAGCAGCGAAGTCGAGGCATTTCTGTCCTGGCTGGAACAGA
ACTTATTATTTCCTTCCTCTTTTCTACAGTATTTAAAGATACCCCAAGAAGCTAATTATAACAAGACGAA
CTCCAATTCACTGTTCCTTGCATTCTAAAACCTTAAATACCAGAAAACAGCTTTTTCAAAGTTGTTTTCA
AAGTTGGCGTATAACATAGTATCGACGGAGCCGATTTTGAAACCGCGGTGATCACAGGCAGCAACGCTCT
GTCATCGTTACAATCAACATGCTACCCTCCGCGAGATCATCCGTGTTTCAAACCCGGCAGCTTAGTTGCC
GTTCTTCCGAATAGCATCGGTAACATGAGCAAAGTCTGCCGCCTTACAACGGCTCTCCCGCTGACGCCGT
CCCGGACTGATGGGCTGCCTGTATCGAGTGGTGATTTTGTGCCGAGCTGCCGGTCGGGGAGCTGTTGGCT
GGCTGGTGGCAGGATATATTGTGGTGTAAACATAACGGATCCGGTCTCAGGAGTAGCAGAAGGCATGTTG
TTGTGACTCCGAGGGGTTGCCTCAAACTCTATCTTATAACCGGCGTGGAGGCATGGAGGCAGGGGTATTT
TGGTCATTTTAATAGATAGTGGAAAATGACGTGGAATTTACTTAAAGACGAAGTCTTTGCGACAAGGGGG
GGCCCACGCCGAATTTAATATTACCGGCGTGGCCCCCCCTTATCGCGAGTGCTTTAGCACGAGCGGTCCA
GATTTAAAGTAGAAAATTTCCCGCCCACTAGGGTTAAAGGTGTTCACACTATAAAAGCATATACGATGTG
ATGGTATTTGATGGAGCGTATATTGTATCAGGTATTTCCGTTGGATACGAATTATTCGTACGACCCTCCT
AATTAACCTGACTCAAAATCTACCCTCATAATTGTTGTTTGATATTGGTCTTGTATTTTGCAGGTGAAGT
TCGAGGGCGACACCCTGGTGAACCGCATCGAGCTGAAGGGCATCGACTTCAAGGAGGACGGCAACATCCT
GGGGCACAAGCTGGAGTACAACTACAACAGCCACAACGTCTATATCATGGCCGACAAGCAGAAGAACGGC
ATCAAGGTGAACTTCAAGATCCGCCACAACATCGAGGACGGCAGCGTGCAGCTCGCCGACCACTACCAGC
AGAACACCCCCATCGGCGACGGCCCCGTGCTGCTGCCCGACAACCACTACCTGAGCACCCAGTCCGCCCT
GAGCAAAGACCCCAACGAGAAGCGCGATCACATGGTCCTGCTGGAGTTCGTGACCGCCGCCGGGATCACT
CTCGGCATGGACGAGCTGTACAAGGACGAGCTGTAAGCTTCGGCCATGCTAGAGTCCGCAAAAATCACCA
GTCTCTCTCTACAAATCTATCTCTCTCTATTTTTCTCCAGAATAATGTGTGAGTAGTTCCCAGATAAGGG
AATTAGGGTTCTTATAGGGTTTCGCTCATGTGTTGAGCATATAAGAAACCCTTAGTATGTATTTGTATTT
GTAAAATACTTCTATCAATAAAATTTCTAATTCCTAAAACCAAAATCCAGTGACCTATAAAATGATTATT
TTATGAATATATTTCATTGTGCAAGTAGATAGAAATTACATATGTTACATAACACACGAAATAAACAAAA
AAAGACAATCCAAAAACAAACACCCCAAAAAAAATAATCACTTTAGATAAACTCGTATGAGGAGAGGCAC
GTTCACGCTGTCAGGAGACTAGAGCCAAGCTGATCTCCTTTGCCCCGGAGATCACCATGGACGACTTTCT
CTATCTCTACGATCTAGGAAGAAAGTTCGACGGAGAAGGTGACGATACCATGTTCACCACCGATAATGAG
AAGATTAGCCTCTTCAATTTCAGAAAGAATGCTGACCCACAGATGGTTAGAGAGGCCTACGCGGCAGGTC
TGATCAAGACGATCTACCCGAGTAATAATCTCCAGGAGATCAAATACCTTCCCAAGAAGGTTAAAGATGC
AGTCAAAAGATTCAGGACTAACTGCATCAAGAACACAGAGAAAGATATATTTCTCAAGATCAGAAGTACT
ATTCCAGTATGGACGATTCAAGGCTTGCTTCATAAACCAAGGCAAGTAATAGAGATTGGAGTCTCTAAGA
AAGTAGTTCCTACTGAATCAAAGGCCATGGAGTCAAAAATTCAGATCGAGGATCTAACAGAACTCGCCGT
GAAGACTGGCGAACAGTTCATACAGAGTCTTTTACGACTCAATGACAAGAAGAAAATCTTCGTCAACATG
GTGGAGCACGACACTCTCGTCTACTCCAAGAATATCAAAGATACAGTCTCAGAAGACCAAAGGGCTATTG
AGACTTTTCAACAAAGGGTAATATCGGGAAACCTCCTCGGATTCCATTGCCCAGCTATCTGTCACTTCAT
CAAAAGGACAGTAGAAAAGGAAGGTGGCACCTACAAATGCCATCATTGCGATAAAGGAAAGGCTATCGTT
CAAGATGCCCCTGCCGACAGTGGTCCCAAAGATGGACCCCCACCCACGAGGAGCATCGTGGAAAAAGAAG
ACGTTCCAACCACGTCTTCAAAGCAAGTGGATTGATGTGATATCTCCACTGACGTAAGGGATGACGCACA
ATCCCACTATCCTTCGCAAGACCCTTCCTCTATATAAGGAAGTTCATTTCATTTGGAGAGGACTCCGGTA
TTTTTACAACAATTACCACAACAAAACAAACAACAAACAACATTACAATTTACTATTCTAGTCGAAATGG
TGAGCAAGGGCGAGGAGCTGTTCACCGGGGTGGTGCCCATCCTGGTCGAGCTGGACGGCGACGTAAACGG
CCACAAGTTCAGCGTGTCCGGCGAGGGCGAGGGCGATGCCACCTACGGCAAGCTGACCCTGAAGTTCATC
TGCACCACCGGCAAGCTGCCCGTGCCCTGGCCCACCCTCGTGACCACCCTGACCTACGGCGTGCAGTGCT
TCAGCCGCTACCCCGACCACATGAAGCAGCACGACTTCTTCAAGTCCGCCATGCCCGAAGGCTACGTCCA
GGAGCGCACCATCTTCTTCAAGGACGACGGCAACTACAAGACCCGCGCCGAGGTAAGCCATCTTCCTGCT
TATTTTTATAATGAACATAGAAATAGGAAGTTGTGCAGAGAAACGCTGTCAGGAGGTGCCAAGCTTGCAT
GCCTGCAGGTAGCAGAAGGCATGTTGTTGTGACTCCGAGGGGTTGCCTCAAACTCTATCTTATAACCGGC
GTGGAGGCATGGAGGCAGGGGTATTTTGGTCATTTTAATAGATAGTGGAAAATGACGTGGAATTTACTTA
AAGACGAAGTCTTTGCGACAAGGGGGGGCCCACGCCGAATTTAATATTACCGGCGTGGCCCCCCCTTATC
GCGAGTGCTTTAGCACGAGCGGTCCAGATTTAAAGTAGAAAATTTCCCGCCCACTAGGGTTAAAGGTGTT
CACACTATAAAAGCATATACGATGTGATGGTATTTGATGGAGCGTATATTGTATCAGGTATTTCCGTTGG
ATACGAATTATTCGTACGACCCTCCGCT
